Addgene plasmid #161332: pDONR221-SLC41A3_STOP
Purpose: Gateway entry clone with codon-optimized ORF sequence for subcloning into custom expression vectors. Contains a STOP codon at the end of the codon-optimized ORF sequence.
Depositing lab: RESOLUTE Consortium & Giulio Superti-Furga. Depositing organization: CeMM Research Center for Molecular Medicine. Publication: The RESOLUTE consortium: unlocking SLC transporters for drug discovery. Superti-Furga G, Lackner D, Wiedmer T, Ingles-Prieto A, Barbosa B, Girardi E, Goldmann U, Gurtl B, Klavins K, Klimek C, Lindinger S, Lineiro-Retes E, Muller AC, Onstein S, Redinger G, Reil D, Sedlyarov V, Wolf G, Crawford M, Everley R, ... Steppan CM. Nat Rev Drug Discov. 2020 Jul;19(7):429-430. doi: 10.1038/d41573-020-00056-6. PubMed 32265506.
Backbone
  Vector backbone: pDONR221
  Backbone manufacturer: ThermoFisher Scientific
  Backbone size w/o insert (bp): 2550
  Vector type: Mammalian Expression
Growth in bacteria
  Bacterial resistance: Kanamycin, 50 μg/mL
  Growth temperature: 37°C
  Growth strain: NEB Stable
  Copy number: High Copy
Gene/Insert
  Gene/Insert name: SLC41A3 (alt name: FLJ20473)
  Species: H. sapiens (human)
  Insert size (bp): 1524
  Entrez Gene: SLC41A3 (a.k.a. SLC41A1-L2)
  Cloning method: Gateway Cloning
  Sequencing primers: 5′ M13-fwd; 3′ M13-rev
Terms and licenses: Academic/Nonprofit Terms; Industry Terms
Depositor comments: This plasmid contains a STOP codon at the end of the codon-optimized ORF. For the version of this plasmid that does not contain a STOP codon, please see Addgene plasmid 132166 For more information on the full Resolute plasmid collection, please see www.addgene.org/depositor-collections/re-solute/. Please provide your feedback on this plasmid to the RESOLUTE consortium by filling out their RESOLUTE repository feedback form: https://forms.office.com/Pages/ResponsePage.aspx?id=0e05yklzmkS7rjFGQL4N7z4feCLQvEJAmVcOCM_u885UN1JJRko0Ukg4TVQwNTZLOUxPQVJWT1NHUCQlQCN0PWcu
How to cite: pDONR221-SLC41A3_STOP was a gift from RESOLUTE Consortium & Giulio Superti-Furga (Addgene plasmid # 161332 ; http://n2t.net/addgene:161332 ; RRID:Addgene_161332)
