[The description below was written by a language model from this plasmid's Addgene catalogue record and pLannotate feature annotations shown in this document.]
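Description:
pDONR221-SLC41A3_STOP is a Gateway entry clone built on the pDONR221 backbone, carrying a codon-optimized open reading frame for human SLC41A3, a member of the solute carrier 41 family. It is maintained in E. coli through a high-copy ColE1/pUC-type origin and selected with kanamycin via an aminoglycoside phosphotransferase (KanR) gene. The full sequenced plasmid is about 4.1 kb, consistent with the roughly 2.55 kb backbone plus the roughly 1.5 kb insert.

The SLC41A3 coding sequence sits between attL1 and attL2 sites, the recombination sites generated when an ORF is captured in a donor vector. These sites allow the insert to be moved directionally, by an LR Clonase reaction, into any attR-containing destination vector. Although the catalogue lists the vector type as mammalian expression, the feature table shows no eukaryotic promoter or polyadenylation signal, so expression in mammalian cells depends on the regulatory elements and tags supplied by the chosen destination vector. The other annotated elements are standard backbone parts: rrnB T1 and T2 terminators upstream of the attL1 side, which shield the cassette from read-through transcription, a T7 promoter adjacent to attL2, and short lacZα and lacI fragments that are remnants rather than functional genes.

This version retains a STOP codon at the end of the ORF, so it suits native or N-terminally tagged expression and cannot be read through into a C-terminal fusion; a companion clone without the stop codon exists for that purpose. The plasmid belongs to a large consortium collection of solute carrier clones intended to support the study of SLC transporters and drug discovery.
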