Features (pLannotate 1.2.2; 10 found; start..end, strand, type, name):
    204..792     -  rep_origin     ori: high-copy-number ColE1/pMB1/pBR322/pUC origin of replication
    939..1748    -  CDS            KanR: aminoglycoside phosphotransferase; aph(3')-Ia; confers resistance to kanamycin in bacteria or G418 (Geneticin®) in eukaryotes
   1882..1900    +  promoter       T7 promoter: promoter for bacteriophage T7 RNA polymerase
   1918..2017    +  protein_bind   attL2: mutant version of attL; recombination site for the Gateway® LR reaction LR Clonase™
   2022..3542    -  CDS            SLC41A3: S41A3_HUMAN - Experimental evidence at protein level: Swiss-Prot protein existence level 1. From Homo sapiens (Human).
   3548..3647    -  protein_bind   attL1: mutant version of attL; recombination site for the Gateway® LR reaction LR Clonase™
   3663..3699    +  CDS            lacZα (fragment): LacZα fragment of β-galactosidase; lacZ fragment
   3746..3789    -  terminator     rrnB T1 terminator: Escherichia coli rrnB; transcription terminator T1 from the E. coli rrnB gene
   3921..3948    +  terminator     rrnB T2 terminator: transcription terminator T2 from the E. coli rrnB gene
   4003..21      -  CDS            lacI (fragment) (across the origin): lac repressor; lacI; The lac repressor binds to the lac operator to inhibit transcription in E. coli. This inhibition can be relieved by adding lactose or isopropyl-β-D-thiogalactopyranoside (IPTG).
>Addgene plasmid #161332 | pDONR221-SLC41A3_STOP | addgene full sequence | sequence record 479317 | Addgene NGS Result
GGCGGTTTGCGTATTGGGCGCTCTTCCGCTTCCTCGCTCACTGACTCGCTGCGCTCGGTCGTTCGGCTGC
GGCGAGCGGTATCAGCTCACTCAAAGGCGGTAATACGGTTATCCACAGAATCAGGGGATAACGCAGGAAA
GAACATGTGAGCAAAAGGCCAGCAAAAGGCCAGGAACCGTAAAAAGGCCGCGTTGCTGGCGTTTTTCCAT
AGGCTCCGCCCCCCTGACGAGCATCACAAAAATCGACGCTCAAGTCAGAGGTGGCGAAACCCGACAGGAC
TATAAAGATACCAGGCGTTTCCCCCTGGAAGCTCCCTCGTGCGCTCTCCTGTTCCGACCCTGCCGCTTAC
CGGATACCTGTCCGCCTTTCTCCCTTCGGGAAGCGTGGCGCTTTCTCATAGCTCACGCTGTAGGTATCTC
AGTTCGGTGTAGGTCGTTCGCTCCAAGCTGGGCTGTGTGCACGAACCCCCCGTTCAGCCCGACCGCTGCG
CCTTATCCGGTAACTATCGTCTTGAGTCCAACCCGGTAAGACACGACTTATCGCCACTGGCAGCAGCCAC
TGGTAACAGGATTAGCAGAGCGAGGTATGTAGGCGGTGCTACAGAGTTCTTGAAGTGGTGGCCTAACTAC
GGCTACACTAGAAGAACAGTATTTGGTATCTGCGCTCTGCTGAAGCCAGTTACCTTCGGAAAAAGAGTTG
GTAGCTCTTGATCCGGCAAACAAACCACCGCTGGTAGCGGTGGTTTTTTTGTTTGCAAGCAGCAGATTAC
GCGCAGAAAAAAAGGATCTCAAGAAGATCCTTTGATCTTTTCTACGGGGTCTGACGCTCAGTGGAACGAC
GCGTAACTCACGTTAAGGGATTTTGGTCATGAGCTTGCGCCGTCCCGTCAAGTCAGCGTAATGCTCTGCC
AGTGTTACAACCAATTAACCAATTCTGATTAGAAAAACTCATCGAGCATCAAATGAAACTGCAATTTATT
CATATCAGGATTATCAATACCATATTTTTGAAAAAGCCGTTTCTGTAATGAAGGAGAAAACTCACCGAGG
CAGTTCCATAGGATGGCAAGATCCTGGTATCGGTCTGCGATTCCGACTCGTCCAACATCAATACAACCTA
TTAATTTCCCCTCGTCAAAAATAAGGTTATCAAGTGAGAAATCACCATGAGTGACGACTGAATCCGGTGA
GAATGGCAAAAGTTTATGCATTTCTTTCCAGACTTGTTCAACAGGCCAGCCATTACGCTCGTCATCAAAA
TCACTCGCATCAACCAAACCGTTATTCATTCGTGATTGCGCCTGAGCGAGACGAAATACGCGATCGCTGT
TAAAAGGACAATTACAAACAGGAATCGAATGCAACCGGCGCAGGAACACTGCCAGCGCATCAACAATATT
TTCACCTGAATCAGGATATTCTTCTAATACCTGGAATGCTGTTTTTCCGGGGATCGCAGTGGTGAGTAAC
CATGCATCATCAGGAGTACGGATAAAATGCTTGATGGTCGGAAGAGGCATAAATTCCGTCAGCCAGTTTA
GTCTGACCATCTCATCTGTAACATCATTGGCAACGCTACCTTTGCCATGTTTCAGAAACAACTCTGGCGC
ATCGGGCTTCCCATACAAGCGATAGATTGTCGCACCTGATTGCCCGACATTATCGCGAGCCCATTTATAC
CCATATAAATCAGCATCCATGTTGGAATTTAATCGCGGCCTCGACGTTTCCCGTTGAATATGGCTCATAA
CACCCCTTGTATTACTGTTTATGTAAGCAGACAGTTTTATTGTTCATGATGATATATTTTTATCTTGTGC
AATGTAACATCAGAGATTTTGAGACACGGGCCAGAGCTGCCAGGAAACAGCTATGACCATGTAATACGAC
TCACTATAGGGGATATCAGCTGGATGGCAAATAATGATTTTATTTTGACTGATAGTGACCTGTTCGTTGC
AACAAATTGATAAGCAATGCTTTCTTATAATGCCAACTTTGTACAAGAAAGCTGGGTCTTAGATGCTTGT
CTTGGCCAGCAGACAGAAGGGAAAATAGAAAGACAGCAGGGACACGATCAGGTGCTGGGTACAGATGAAG
GGCTGGATCAGTCCCCATCCTGGAGATGCTGTGCAGCGCCTAGGCACTGCTGCGGTGTGTCCCACGGAGC
TAGATCCCAGCAGATCGCCCAGTCCGGTCAGGTAGGGGATGCAGTGATTATCTGGGTCCAGGGCCTGGTG
CCATGTCAGCCGCACCATCACTTCGGCCAGATACAGCAGGATGGTCACCTGGATCAGGCCGGCCAGCAGG
TACAGCACCACAAAGGTCTGGCTGTTGATCACAGACTGGCCCTCCACCAGATAGATGATGTAAAAGAAGA
TCAGGTGGCCTGGCACCACCAGCAGCAGCAGCACTCTGGCAGACATGGAATTGATCTCAGATGTACAGAA
GGTGGAGCAGGGGTTTGGCCAAAACTTCTTCATCTGCAGTGGCAGCACGCCAGGGGCGCTCCACATGTGC
AGATATGTGCTGATCCGAGAGGTCTGGATGGCCACCAGATTGCCGCCCACGCCACAGATCACTGGTGTGA
AGATGGCCATGCCCTTGTACTGCTGCTTGGACACGGTCTTGCTCAGGATCAGGCCGCCAAAGGAGCTGAT
GACCATGGCCAGGATGATAGGGAACCAGCCAAACTTCAGGATCTTCACGATGGGTGGGGACTGCTTGGCG
ATCAGCACCCACACGGGTGTCAGGGCGGCGAAGGACAGGCACACCAGTGGGGTCAGATATCTGCTATCCT
TGTGCCGGTAAAAGAAAGAGGACACCAGGGCCAGGATAGACAGTGTGATCAGATCGCCCAGGGATGCTGC
GATAGGGGTTGCGATATTGTCTGGGTTCACTCCCAGCTTCCTTGCTCCGATCACGATGCACACCATCAGC
ACGCCCAGGGCGAAGGCTGCCAGAAAGGCTGTCAGCACGCTAGAGGCGCACAGCAGCTCCACCTTGGCCA
CGTCCACCTCCTCCCTGGACACCACGCCCAGCAGCAGGGCGGCCACTGCTGCCAGCAGTCCCACCACGGT
GGCCTGCACCTGGATCAGGGCCAGGTTGGAGCTGATCACTCTGTGCTGCTCCTGAGGATCGTCGATCTGT
CCTGTATTTGCTGCGGTGGACAGCCTGCTTGCCAGTGTCATCTCCAGGTTGCCCTTCAGGCCCACCAGAG
GTGGCACCAGGGTCAGCAGATCCTTCACCTCCACGAACACGGGCCAGTGCTGAAAGTAGTCCAGCAGCAT
TCCTGCCCAGCTCAGTCCCAGTCCTGCAAACATGAAGGGCACGGTCACCTGCAGGCCGATGGACCATGTG
GTCTCGCGGCTTGGCTCTGTCTCCAGAGGCTTGGGGGTCACGCTCTGAGACTCTGGTGCCCTCAGGGCGC
CGTCCTCGCTTGCCACAGGCAGTCCTCCGGTAGACAGTGGGTGAGGCAGTCCCAGCTCTCCAGGCTTGCC
GCAGGAATCCAGTCTCCGCTGCCTTGTCTCGGTGCCGTCCATGGTGGAGCCTGCTTTTTTGTACAAAGTT
GGCATTATAAAAAAGCATTGCTCATCAATGTGTTGCAACGAACAGGTCACTATCAGTCAAAATAAAATCA
TTATTTGGGGCCCGAGCTTAAGACTGGCCGTCGTTTTACAACGTCGTGACTGGGAAAACATCCATGCTAG
CGTTAACGCGAGAGTAGGGAACTGCCAGGCATCAAATAAAACGAAAGGCTCAGTCGGAAGACTGGGCCTT
TCGTTTTATCTGTTGTTTGTCGGTGAACGCTCTCCTGAGTAGGACAAATCCGCCGGGAGCGGATTTGAAC
GTTGTGAAGCAACGGCCCGGAGGGTGGCGGGCAGGACGCCCGCCATAAACTGCCAGGCATCAAACTAAGC
AGAAGGCCATCCTGACGGATGGCCTTTTTGCGTTTCTACAAACTCTTCCTGGCTAGCGGTACGCGTATTA
ATTGCGTTGCGCTCACTGCCCGCTTTCCAGTCGGGAAACCTGTCGTGCCAGCTGCATTAATGAATCGGCC
AACGCGCGGGGAGA
