>Addgene plasmid #161332 | pDONR221-SLC41A3_STOP | depositor partial sequence | sequence record 312599 | Codon-optimized ORF of SLC41A3
ATGGACGGCACCGAGACAAGGCAGCGGAGACTGGATTCCTGCGGCAAGCCTGGAGAGCTGGGACTGCCTC
ACCCACTGTCTACCGGAGGACTGCCTGTGGCAAGCGAGGACGGCGCCCTGAGGGCACCAGAGTCTCAGAG
CGTGACCCCCAAGCCTCTGGAGACAGAGCCAAGCCGCGAGACCACATGGTCCATCGGCCTGCAGGTGACC
GTGCCCTTCATGTTTGCAGGACTGGGACTGAGCTGGGCAGGAATGCTGCTGGACTACTTTCAGCACTGGC
CCGTGTTCGTGGAGGTGAAGGATCTGCTGACCCTGGTGCCACCTCTGGTGGGCCTGAAGGGCAACCTGGA
GATGACACTGGCAAGCAGGCTGTCCACCGCAGCAAATACAGGACAGATCGACGATCCTCAGGAGCAGCAC
AGAGTGATCAGCTCCAACCTGGCCCTGATCCAGGTGCAGGCCACCGTGGTGGGACTGCTGGCAGCAGTGG
CCGCCCTGCTGCTGGGCGTGGTGTCCAGGGAGGAGGTGGACGTGGCCAAGGTGGAGCTGCTGTGCGCCTC
TAGCGTGCTGACAGCCTTTCTGGCAGCCTTCGCCCTGGGCGTGCTGATGGTGTGCATCGTGATCGGAGCA
AGGAAGCTGGGAGTGAACCCAGACAATATCGCAACCCCTATCGCAGCATCCCTGGGCGATCTGATCACAC
TGTCTATCCTGGCCCTGGTGTCCTCTTTCTTTTACCGGCACAAGGATAGCAGATATCTGACCCCACTGGT
GTGCCTGTCCTTCGCCGCCCTGACACCCGTGTGGGTGCTGATCGCCAAGCAGTCCCCACCCATCGTGAAG
ATCCTGAAGTTTGGCTGGTTCCCTATCATCCTGGCCATGGTCATCAGCTCCTTTGGCGGCCTGATCCTGA
GCAAGACCGTGTCCAAGCAGCAGTACAAGGGCATGGCCATCTTCACACCAGTGATCTGTGGCGTGGGCGG
CAATCTGGTGGCCATCCAGACCTCTCGGATCAGCACATATCTGCACATGTGGAGCGCCCCTGGCGTGCTG
CCACTGCAGATGAAGAAGTTTTGGCCAAACCCCTGCTCCACCTTCTGTACATCTGAGATCAATTCCATGT
CTGCCAGAGTGCTGCTGCTGCTGGTGGTGCCAGGCCACCTGATCTTCTTTTACATCATCTATCTGGTGGA
GGGCCAGTCTGTGATCAACAGCCAGACCTTTGTGGTGCTGTACCTGCTGGCCGGCCTGATCCAGGTGACC
ATCCTGCTGTATCTGGCCGAAGTGATGGTGCGGCTGACATGGCACCAGGCCCTGGACCCAGATAATCACT
GCATCCCCTACCTGACCGGACTGGGCGATCTGCTGGGATCTAGCTCCGTGGGACACACCGCAGCAGTGCC
TAGGCGCTGCACAGCATCTCCAGGATGGGGACTGATCCAGCCCTTCATCTGTACCCAGCACCTGATCGTG
TCCCTGCTGTCTTTCTATTTTCCCTTCTGTCTGCTGGCCAAGACAAGCATCTAA
